Addgene plasmid #25550: UPLC1
Purpose: Bacterial expression for structure determination; may not be full ORF
Depositing lab: Cheryl Arrowsmith. Depositing organization: University of Toronto.
Backbone
  Vector backbone: pET28a-LIC
  Backbone manufacturer: SGC
  Backbone size w/o insert (bp): 7328
  Vector type: Bacterial Expression
Growth in bacteria
  Bacterial resistance: Kanamycin, 50 μg/mL
  Growth temperature: 37°C
  Growth strain: DH5alpha
  Copy number: Low Copy
Gene/Insert
  Gene/Insert name: UPLC1 (alt names: PDB: 2B0O; up-regulated in liver cell 1, GAP domain; ACAP4, ASAP3, CENTB6, FLJ20199, UPLC1)
  Species: H. sapiens (human)
  Insert size (bp): 846
  GenBank ID: BC060786
  Entrez Gene: ASAP3 (a.k.a. ACAP4, CENTB6, DDEFL1, UPLC1)
  Tag / fusion protein: His (N terminal on insert)
  Cloning method: Restriction Enzyme
  Sequencing primers: 5′ T7; 3′ T7-term
Terms and licenses: Academic/Nonprofit Terms; Industry Terms: Not Available to Industry
Depositor comments: PDB: 2B0O http://www.thesgc.org/structures/2B0O/
How to cite: UPLC1 was a gift from Cheryl Arrowsmith (Addgene plasmid # 25550 ; http://n2t.net/addgene:25550 ; RRID:Addgene_25550)
