[The description below was written by a language model from this plasmid's Addgene catalogue record.]
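Description:
UPLC1 is a bacterial expression plasmid built on pET28a-LIC, a ligation-independent-cloning derivative of the pET28a vector produced by a structural genomics group. The backbone is listed at 7328 bp without insert, is selected with kanamycin and is recorded as low copy. No feature table accompanies the entry, so the promoter and origin are not explicitly annotated. The use of T7 and T7-terminator sequencing primers fits the usual pET arrangement, in which the insert sits between a T7 promoter and T7 terminator and is expressed in E. coli hosts that supply T7 RNA polymerase. DH5alpha is listed as the propagation strain, which serves for plasmid maintenance rather than protein production.

The insert is an 846 bp fragment of human ASAP3, also known as UPLC1 (up-regulated in liver cell 1), ACAP4, CENTB6 and DDEFL1. The alternative names describe it as the GAP domain, and the stated purpose warns that the clone may not contain the full open reading frame, so it is best regarded as a domain construct rather than a full-length cDNA. A His tag is fused to the N terminus of the insert, allowing the recombinant protein to be purified by immobilised metal affinity chromatography. Although the backbone is a LIC vector, the cloning method is recorded as restriction enzyme.

The plasmid was made to produce recombinant protein for structure determination, and the depositor links it to a deposited crystal structure of this domain. It suits laboratories that want to express and purify the ASAP3 GAP domain for structural, biophysical or biochemical work.
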