>Addgene plasmid #25550 | UPLC1 | depositor partial sequence | sequence record 11954 | Author sequence
GGCCATGATGGGGAGCCGCACGACCTCACAAAGCTGCTCATCGCGGAGGTGAAGAGCAGGCCTGGGAATA
GCCAGTGCTGCGACTGCGGGGCTGCAGACCCCACGTGGCTCAGCACCAACCTGGGCGTGCTCACCTGCAT
CCAGTGCTCGGGCGTCCACCGCGAACTGGGCGTGCGCTTTTCGCGCATGCAGTCACTCACCTTGGACCTG
CTGGGCCCCTCCGAGTTGTTGCTGGCCTTGAACATGGGAAACACGAGCTTCAATGAGGTCATGGAGGCCC
AGCTACCCTCACACGGCGGCCCTAAACCCTCAGCTGAGAGTGACATGGGCACCCGCAGGGACTACATTAT
GGCCAAGTATGTGGAGCATAGGTTTGCACGCCGGTGCACACCTGAGCCTCAGCGACTCTGGACAGCCATT
TGCAACAGGGACCTCCTGTCGGTACTGGAGGCCTTTGCCAATGGGCAGGACTTTGGACAGCCGCTGCCAG
GGCCTGATGCACAGGCACCTGAAGAACTCGTCTTGCATTTGGCTGTCAAAGTCGCCAACCAGGCTTCCCT
GCCTCTGGTGGATTTCATCATCCAGAACGGTGGTCACCTGGATGCCAAGGCTGCTGACGGGAACACGGCT
CTGCACTACGCAGCACTCTACAACCAGCCCGACTGCCTCAAGCTGCTGCTGAAGGGGAGAGCTTTGGTTG
GCACAGTAAATGAAGCAGGCGAGACAGCTCTGGACATAGCCAGGAAGAAGCACCACAAGGAGTGTGAGGA
GCTGCTGGAGCAGGCCCAGGCGGGGACCTTTGCCTTCCCTCTACATGTGGACTACTCCTGGGTAATTTCC
ACAGAG
