>Addgene plasmid #25550 | UPLC1 | addgene partial sequence | sequence record 31533 | 25550 with T7
CTAAAATATTTTGTTTACTTTAAGAAGGAGATATACCATGGGCAGCAGCCATCATCATCATCATCACAGC
AGCGGCCTGGTTCCGCGTGGTAGTGGCCATGATGGGGAGCCGCACGACCTCACAAAGCTGCTCATCGCGG
AGGTGAAGAGCAGGCCTGGGAATAGCCAGTGCTGCGACTGCGGGGCTGCAGACCCCACGTGGCTCAGCAC
CAACCTGGGCGTGCTCACCTGCATCCAGTGCTCGGGCGTCCACCGCGAACTGGGCGTGCGCTTTTCGCGC
ATGCAGTCACTCACCTTGGACCTGCTGGGCCCCTCCGAGTTGTTGCTGGCCTTGAACATGGGAAACACGA
GCTTCAATGAGGTCATGGAGGCCCAGCTACCCTCACACGGCGGCCCTAAACCCTCAGCTGAGAGTGACAT
GGGCACCCGCAGGGACTACATTATGGCCAAGTATGTGGAGCATAGGTTTGCACGCCGGTGCACACCTGAG
CCTCAGCGACTCTGGACAGCCATTTGCAACAGGGACCTCCTGTCGGTACTGGAGGCCTTTGCCAATGGGC
AGGACTTTGGACAGCCGCTGCCAGGGCCTGATGCACAGGCACCTGAAGAACTCGTCTTGCATTTGGCTGT
CAAAGTCGCCAACCAGGCTTCCCTGCCTCTGGTGGATTTCATCATCCAGAACGGTGGTCACCTGGATGCC
AAGGCTGCTGACGGGAACACGGCTCTGCACTACGCAGCACTCTACAACCAGCCCGACTGCCTCAAGCTGC
TGCTGAAGGGGAGAGCTTTGGTTGGCACAGTAAATGAAGCAGGCGAGACAGCTCTGGACATAGCCAG
